Addgene plasmid #20929: psiCHECK2-let-7 2x
Depositing lab: Yukihide Tomari. Depositing organization: The University of Tokyo. Publication: Drosophila argonaute1 and argonaute2 employ distinct mechanisms for translational repression. Iwasaki S, Kawamata T, Tomari Y. Mol Cell. 2009 Apr 10;34(1):58-67. doi: 10.1016/j.molcel.2009.02.010. Epub 2009 Mar 5. PubMed 19268617.
Backbone
  Vector backbone: psiCHECK-2
  Backbone size w/o insert (bp): 6273
  Vector type: Mammalian Expression, Insect Expression, Luciferase
Growth in bacteria
  Bacterial resistance: Ampicillin, 100 μg/mL
  Growth temperature: 37°C
  Growth strain: DH5alpha
  Copy number: High Copy
Gene/Insert
  Gene/Insert name: 2x let-7 target sites
  Insert size (bp): 54
  Cloning method: Restriction Enzyme; 5′ cloning site XhoI (not destroyed); 3′ cloning site NotI (not destroyed)
  Sequencing primers: 5′ TAAGTACATCAAGAGCTTCG
Terms and licenses: Academic/Nonprofit Terms; Industry Terms: Not Available to Industry
Depositor comments: Single let7 site sequence is - 5'-TCGAGACTATACAAGGATCTACCTCAG
How to cite: psiCHECK2-let-7 2x was a gift from Yukihide Tomari (Addgene plasmid # 20929 ; http://n2t.net/addgene:20929 ; RRID:Addgene_20929)
