[The description below was written by a language model from this plasmid's Addgene catalogue record.]
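Description:
psiCHECK2-let-7 2x is a dual-luciferase reporter plasmid built on the 6273 bp psiCHECK-2 backbone and catalogued for mammalian and insect cell expression. It is propagated in E. coli as a high-copy plasmid under ampicillin selection. No feature table accompanies the record, so the promoters, polyadenylation signals and origin of replication are not listed individually. From general knowledge of the psiCHECK-2 backbone, it carries a Renilla luciferase gene with a multiple cloning site immediately downstream of its stop codon, together with an independently transcribed firefly luciferase cassette on the same plasmid.

The insert is a short 54 bp fragment containing two target sites for the microRNA let-7, cloned between XhoI and NotI, both of which remain intact. In psiCHECK-2 these sites lie in the 3′ untranslated region of the Renilla reporter, so the let-7 sites become part of the Renilla mRNA. let-7-loaded Argonaute complexes that bind these sites reduce Renilla output, through translational repression or mRNA destabilisation. Firefly luciferase lacks the sites and serves as an internal normalisation control for transfection efficiency and general expression. The depositor gives the sequence of a single site, but the record does not state whether the sites are perfectly complementary or bulged.

The "2x" in the name suggests the plasmid may belong to a series with differing numbers of target sites, although the record does not say so. The associated publication concerns the distinct mechanisms by which Drosophila Argonaute1 and Argonaute2 repress translation. This is consistent with use of the construct as a quantitative sensor of let-7-guided silencing in cell-based or extract-based assays.
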