>Addgene plasmid #20929 | psiCHECK2-let-7 2x | addgene partial sequence | sequence record 26712 | 20929 with RenLuc3-F 5'-GTACATCAAGAGCTTCGTGG
TTCTAGGCGATCGCTCGAGACTATACAAGGATCTACCTCAGTCGAGACTATACAAGGATCTACCTCAGTC
GACGCGGCCGCTGGCCGCAATAAAATATCTTTATTTTCATTACATCTGTGTGTTGGTTTTTTGTGTGAGG
ATCTAAATGAGTCTTCGGACCTCGCGGGGGCCGCTTAAGCGGTGGTTAGGGTTTGTCTGACGCGGGGGGA
GGGGGAAGGAACGAAACACTCTCATTCGGAGGCGGCTCGGGGTTTGGTCTTGGTGGCCACGGGCACGCAG
AAGAGCGCCGCGATCCTCTTAAGCACCCCCCCGCCCTCCGTGGAGGCGGGGGTTTGGTCGGCGGGTGGTA
ACTGGCGGGCCGCTGACTCGGGCGGGTCGCGCGCCCCAGAGTGTGACCTTTTCGGTCTGCTCGCAGACCC
CCGGGCGGCGCCGCCGCGGCGGCGACGGGCTCGCTGGGTCCTAGGCTCCATGGGGACCGTATACGTGGAC
AGGCTCTGGAGCATCCGCACGACTGCGGTGATATTACCGGAGACCTTCTGCGGGACGAGCCGGGTCACGC
GGCTGACGCGGAGCGTCCGTTGGGCGACAAACACCAGGACGGGGCACAGGTACACTATCTTGTCACCCGG
AGGCGCGAGGGACTGCAGGAGCTTCAGGGAGTGGCGCAGCTGCTTCATCCCCGTGGCCCGTTGCTCGCGT
TTGCTGGCGGTGTCCCCGGAAAAATATATTTGCATGTCTTTAGTTCTATGANGACACAACCCCGCCCAGC
GTCTGTCAT
